>Addgene plasmid #83002 | pDONR223_SERPINB5_WT_V5 | addgene full sequence | sequence record 162775 | Addgene NGS Result
GGCAGTTCCCTACTCTCGCGTTAACGCTAGCATGGATGTTTTCCCAGTCACGACGTTGTAAAACGACGGC
CAGTCTTAAGCTCGGGCCCCAAATAATGATTTTATTTTGACTGATAGTGACCTGTTCGTTGCAACAAATT
GATGAGCAATGCTTTTTTATAATGCCAACTTTGTACAAAAAAGTTGGCATGGATGCCCTGCAACTAGCAA
ATTCGGCTTTTGCCGTTGATCTGTTCAAACAACTATGTGAAAAGGAGCCACTGGGCAATGTCCTCTTCTC
TCCAATCTGTCTCTCCACCTCTCTGTCACTTGCTCAAGTGGGTGCTAAAGGTGACACTGCAAATGAAATT
GGACAGGTTCTTCATTTTGAAAATGTCAAAGATGTACCCTTTGGATTTCAAACAGTAACATCGGATGTAA
ACAAACTTAGTTCCTTTTACTCACTGAAACTAATCAAGCGGCTCTACGTAGACAAATCTCTGAATCTTTC
TACAGAGTTCATCAGCTCTACGAAGAGACCCTATGCAAAGGAATTGGAAACTGTTGACTTCAAAGATAAA
TTGGAAGAAACGAAAGGTCAGATCAACAACTCAATTAAGGATCTCACAGATGGCCACTTTGAGAACATTT
TAGCTGACAACAGTGTGAACGACCAGACCAAAATCCTTGTGGTTAATGCTGCCTACTTTGTTGGCAAGTG
GATGAAGAAATTTCCTGAATCAGAAACAAAAGAATGTCCTTTCAGAGTCAACAAGGTATGTGGGGCAGCA
TGTAGCAGTAAAAGGAGCCCAATTATAGATGTGAAAAATGACAGGGACAGAGTGGGGCATAAATCCATTC
CAATGAGGAACCTGAGGGCACGGCCGGCAAAGTGCCTTTCCTGCCCAACTTTCTTGTACAAAGTTGGCAT
TATAAGAAAGCATTGCTTATCAATTTGTTGCAACGAACAGGTCACTATCAGTCAAAATAAAATCATTATT
TGCCATCCAGCTGATATCCCCTATAGTGAGTCGTATTACATGGTCATAGCTGTTTCCTGGCAGCTCTGGC
CCGTGTCTCAAAATCTCTGATGTTACATTGCACAAGATAAAAATATATCATCATGCCTCCTCTAGACCAG
CCAGGACAGAAATGCCTCGACTTCGCTGCTACCCAAGGTTGCCGGGTGACGCACACCGTGGAAACGGATG
AAGGCACGAACCCAGTGGACATAAGCCTGTTCGGTTCGTAAGCTGTAATGCAAGTAGCGTATGCGCTCAC
GCAACTGGTCCAGAACCTTGACCGAACGCAGCGGTGGTAACGGCGCAGTGGCGGTTTTCATGGCTTGTTA
TGACTGTTTTTTTGGGGTACAGTCTATGCCTCGGGCATCCAAGCAGCAAGCGCGTTACGCCGTGGGTCGA
TGTTTGATGTTATGGAGCAGCAACGATGTTACGCAGCAGGGCAGTCGCCCTAAAACAAAGTTAAACATTA
TGAGGGAAGCGGTGATCGCCGAAGTATCGACTCAACTATCAGAGGTAGTTGGCGTCATCGAGCGCCATCT
CGAACCGACGTTGCTGGCCGTACATTTGTACGGCTCCGCAGTGGATGGCGGCCTGAAGCCACACAGTGAT
ATTGATTTGCTGGTTACGGTGACCGTAAGGCTTGATGAAACAACGCGGCGAGCTTTGATCAACGACCTTT
TGGAAACTTCGGCTTCCCCTGGAGAGAGCGAGATTCTCCGCGCTGTAGAAGTCACCATTGTTGTGCACGA
CGACATCATTCCGTGGCGTTATCCAGCTAAGCGCGAACTGCAATTTGGAGAATGGCAGCGCAATGACATT
CTTGCAGGTATCTTCGAGCCAGCCACGATCGACATTGATCTGGCTATCTTGCTGACAAAAGCAAGAGAAC
ATAGCGTTGCCTTGGTAGGTCCAGCGGCGGAGGAACTCTTTGATCCGGTTCCTGAACAGGATCTATTTGA
GGCGCTAAATGAAACCTTAACGCTATGGAACTCGCCGCCCGACTGGGCTGGCGATGAGCGAAATGTAGTG
CTTACGTTGTCCCGCATTTGGTACAGCGCAGTAACCGGCAAAATCGCGCCGAAGGATGTCGCTGCCGACT
GGGCAATGGAGCGCCTGCCGGCCCAGTATCAGCCCGTCATACTTGAAGCTAGACAGGCTTATCTTGGACA
AGAAGAAGATCGCTTGGCCTCGCGCGCAGATCAGTTGGAAGAATTTGTCCACTACGTGAAAGGCGAGATC
ACCAAGGTAGTCGGCAAATAACCCTCGAGCCACCCATGACCAAAATCCCTTAACGTGAGTTACGCGTCGT
TCCACTGAGCGTCAGACCCCGTAGAAAAGATCAAAGGATCTTCTTGAGATCCTTTTTTTCTGCGCGTAAT
CTGCTGCTTGCAAACAAAAAAACCACCGCTACCAGCGGTGGTTTGTTTGCCGGATCAAGAGCTACCAACT
CTTTTTCCGAAGGTAACTGGCTTCAGCAGAGCGCAGATACCAAATACTGTTCTTCTAGTGTAGCCGTAGT
TAGGCCACCACTTCAAGAACTCTGTAGCACCGCCTACATACCTCGCTCTGCTAATCCTGTTACCAGTGGC
TGCTGCCAGTGGCGATAAGTCGTGTCTTACCGGGTTGGACTCAAGACGATAGTTACCGGATAAGGCGCAG
CGGTCGGGCTGAACGGGGGGTTCGTGCACACAGCCCAGCTTGGAGCGAACGACCTACACCGAACTGAGAT
ACCTACAGCGTGAGCTATGAGAAAGCGCCACGCTTCCCGAAGGGAGAAAGGCGGACAGGTATCCGGTAAG
CGGCAGGGTCGGAACAGGAGAGCGCACGAGGGAGCTTCCAGGGGGAAACGCCTGGTATCTTTATAGTCCT
GTCGGGTTTCGCCACCTCTGACTTGAGCGTCGATTTTTGTGATGCTCGTCAGGGGGGCGGAGCCTATGGA
AAAACGCCAGCAACGCGGCCTTTTTACGGTTCCTGGCCTTTTGCTGGCCTTTTGCTCACATGTTCTTTCC
TGCGTTATCCCCTGATTCTGTGGATAACCGTATTACCGCCTTTGAGTGAGCTGATACCGCTCGCCGCAGC
CGAACGACCGAGCGCAGCGAGTCAGTGAGCGAGGAAGCGGAAGAGCGCCCAATACGCAAACCGCCTCTCC
CCGCGCGTTGGCCGATTCATTAATGCAGCTGGCACGACAGGTTTCCCGACTGGAAAGCGGGCAGTGAGCG
CAACGCAATTAATACGCGTACCGCTAGCCAGGAAGAGTTTGTAGAAACGCAAAAAGGCCATCCGTCAGGA
TGGCCTTCTGCTTAGTTTGATGCCTGGCAGTTTATGGCGGGCGTCCTGCCCGCCACCCTCCGGGCCGTTG
CTTCACAACGTTCAAATCCGCTCCCGGCGGATTTGTCCTACTCAGGAGAGCGTTCACCGACAAACAACAG
ATAAAACGAAAGGCCCAGTCTTCCGACTGAGCCTTTCGTTTTATTTGATGCCT
Features (pLannotate 1.2.2; 12 found; start..end, strand, type, name):
     38..74      -  CDS            lacZα (fragment): LacZα fragment of β-galactosidase; lacZ fragment
     91..186     +  protein_bind   attL3: mutant version of attL; recombination site for the Gateway® LR reaction LR Clonase™
    189..755     +  CDS            SERPINB5 (fragment): SPB5_HUMAN - Also known as PI5. Experimental evidence at protein level: Swiss-Prot protein existence level 1. Tumor suppressor. It blocks the growth, invasion, and metastatic properties of mammary tumors. As it does not undergo the S (stressed) to R (relaxed) conformational transition characteristic of active serpins, it exhibits no serine protease inhibitory activity. From Homo sapiens (Human).
    884..982     -  protein_bind   attL2: mutant version of attL; recombination site for the Gateway® LR reaction LR Clonase™
   1000..1018    -  promoter       T7 promoter: promoter for bacteriophage T7 RNA polymerase
   1208..1231    +  promoter       Pc promoter (fragment): intI1 (promoter lies within the coding sequence); class 1 integron promoter
   1407..1463    +  CDS            GmR (fragment): gentamycin acetyltransferase; aacC1; confers resistance to gentamycin
   1470..2261    +  CDS            SmR: aminoglycoside adenylyltransferase (Murphy, 1985); aadA; confers resistance to spectinomycin and streptomycin
   2354..2942    +  rep_origin     ori: high-copy-number ColE1/pMB1/pBR322/pUC origin of replication
   3125..3217    +  CDS            lacI (fragment): lac repressor; lacI; The lac repressor binds to the lac operator to inhibit transcription in E. coli. This inhibition can be relieved by adding lactose or isopropyl-β-D-thiogalactopyranoside (IPTG).
   3272..3299    -  terminator     rrnB T2 terminator: transcription terminator T2 from the E. coli rrnB gene
   3431..3474    +  terminator     rrnB T1 terminator: Escherichia coli rrnB; transcription terminator T1 from the E. coli rrnB gene
