[The description below was written by a language model from this plasmid's Addgene catalogue record and pLannotate feature annotations shown in this document.]
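Description:
pDONR223_SERPINB5_WT_V5 is a Gateway entry clone built on the Invitrogen pDONR223 backbone and carrying the human SERPINB5 (maspin, PI5) open reading frame. It is a small plasmid (about 3.5 kb in the sequenced record) maintained at high copy in E. coli through a ColE1/pUC-type origin. Selection is with spectinomycin, conferred by the aadA (SmR) aminoglycoside adenylyltransferase gene, which sits downstream of a class 1 integron Pc promoter fragment and a remnant of a gentamicin resistance gene. The insert is flanked by two attL recombination sites (annotated as attL3 and attL2), which allow the ORF to be moved into attR-containing destination vectors by an LR Clonase reaction. The record lists no promoter for the insert, so the plasmid is a shuttle rather than an expression vector. A T7 promoter lies outside one att site, and rrnB T1/T2 terminators insulate the cloning region. Short lacZα and lacI fragments are backbone remnants.

Although the name says "WT", the catalogue entry lists substantial deviations from the reference sequence: an S176P substitution, several small indels between roughly residues 190 and 204, and loss of residues 206–375 followed by a stop codon. In keeping with this, the feature table identifies only a partial SERPINB5 coding match of about 570 nt. The depositor describes the clone as "open" format, with no stop codon immediately after the insert, so that a destination vector could add a C-terminal tag. The V5 in the name presumably refers to such a tag, but no V5 feature is annotated here, and the internal stop codon would prevent read-through. The clone belongs to the Target Accelerator Plasmid Collection and was intended as an overexpression control for gene expression analysis in lung cancer variant phenotyping.
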