Addgene plasmid #83002: pDONR223_SERPINB5_WT_V5
Purpose: Gateway Donor vector containing SERPINB5, used as an over expression control for gene expression analysis. Part of the Target Accelerator Plasmid Collection.
Depositing lab: Jesse Boehm & Matthew Meyerson & David Root. Depositing organization: Broad Institute. Publication: High-throughput Phenotyping of Lung Cancer Somatic Mutations. Berger AH, Brooks AN, Wu X, Shrestha Y, Chouinard C, Piccioni F, Bagul M, Kamburov A, Imielinski M, Hogstrom L, Zhu C, Yang X, Pantel S, Sakai R, Watson J, Kaplan N, Campbell JD, Singh S, Root DE, Narayan R, Natoli T, Lahr DL, Tirosh I, Tamayo P, Getz G, Wong B, Doench J, Subramanian A, Golub TR, Meyerson M, Boehm JS. Cancer Cell. 2016 Aug 8;30(2):214-28. doi: 10.1016/j.ccell.2016.06.022. Epub 2016 Jul 28. PubMed 27478040.
Backbone
  Vector backbone: pDONR223
  Backbone manufacturer: Invitrogen
  Vector type: Gateway Entry vector
Growth in bacteria
  Bacterial resistance: Spectinomycin, 50 μg/mL
  Growth temperature: 37°C
  Growth strain: DH5alpha
  Copy number: High Copy
Gene/Insert
  Gene/Insert name: SERPINB5
  Species: H. sapiens (human)
  Mutation: S176P; AA190-192delTDTins25;AA194-196delPVQinsSIP; M198R; AA200-201delMEinsLR; AA203-204delTFinsRPAK; AA206-375deleted, LS inserted at 206 (followed by stop codon)
  GenBank ID: NM_002639
  Entrez Gene: SERPINB5 (a.k.a. PI5, maspin)
  Promoter: None
  Cloning method: Gateway Cloning
  Sequencing primers: 5′ M13pUC-fwd; 3′ M13-Rev
Terms and licenses: Academic/Nonprofit Terms; Industry Terms: Not Available to Industry
Depositor comments: Open state: NO stop codon immediately follows insert
How to cite: pDONR223_SERPINB5_WT_V5 was a gift from Jesse Boehm & Matthew Meyerson & David Root (Addgene plasmid # 83002 ; http://n2t.net/addgene:83002 ; RRID:Addgene_83002)
