>Addgene plasmid #83002 | pDONR223_SERPINB5_WT_V5 | depositor partial sequence | sequence record 162773 | Insert sequence
ATGGATGCCCTGCAACTAGCAAATTCGGCTTTTGCCGTTGATCTGTTCAAACAACTATGTGAAAAGGAGC
CACTGGGCAATGTCCTCTTCTCTCCAATCTGTCTCTCCACCTCTCTGTCACTTGCTCAAGTGGGTGCTAA
AGGTGACACTGCAAATGAAATTGGACAGGTTCTTCATTTTGAAAATGTCAAAGATGTACCCTTTGGATTT
CAAACAGTAACATCGGATGTAAACAAACTTAGTTCCTTTTACTCACTGAAACTAATCAAGCGGCTCTACG
TAGACAAATCTCTGAATCTTTCTACAGAGTTCATCAGCTCTACGAAGAGACCCTATGCAAAGGAATTGGA
AACTGTTGACTTCAAAGATAAATTGGAAGAAACGAAAGGTCAGATCAACAACTCAATTAAGGATCTCACA
GATGGCCACTTTGAGAACATTTTAGCTGACAACAGTGTGAACGACCAGACCAAAATCCTTGTGGTTAATG
CTGCCTACTTTGTTGGCAAGTGGATGAAGAAATTTCCTGAATCAGAAACAAAAGAATGTCCTTTCAGAGT
CAACAAGGTATGTGGGGCAGCATGTAGCAGTAAAAGGAGCCCAATTATAGATGTGAAAAATGACAGGGAC
AGAGTGGGGCATAAATCCATTCCAATGAGGAACCTGAGGGCACGGCCGGCAAAGTGCCTTTCC
